>Addgene plasmid #47248 | TAL3529 | depositor partial sequence | sequence record 67335 | Insert sequence
ATGGACTACAAAGACCATGACGGTGATTATAAAGATCATGACATCGATTACAAGGATGACGATGACAAGA
TGGCCCCCAAGAAGAAGAGGAAGGTGGGCATTCACCGCGGGGTACCTATGGTGGACTTGAGGACACTCGG
TTATTCGCAACAGCAACAGGAGAAAATCAAGCCTAAGGTCAGGAGCACCGTCGCGCAACACCACGAGGCG
CTTGTGGGGCATGGCTTCACTCATGCGCATATTGTCGCGCTTTCACAGCACCCTGCGGCGCTTGGGACGG
TGGCTGTCAAATACCAAGATATGATTGCGGCCCTGCCCGAAGCCACGCACGAGGCAATTGTAGGGGTCGG
TAAACAGTGGTCGGGAGCGCGAGCACTTGAGGCGCTGCTGACTGTGGCGGGTGAGCTTAGGGGGCCTCCG
CTCCAGCTCGACACCGGGCAGCTGCTGAAGATCGCGAAGAGAGGGGGAGTAACAGCGGTAGAGGCAGTGC
ACGCCTGGCGCAATGCGCTCACCGGGGCCCCCTTGAACCTGACCCCAGACCAGGTAGTCGCAATCGCGTC
ACATGACGGGGGAAAGCAAGCCCTGGAAACCGTGCAAAGGTTGTTGCCGGTCCTTTGTCAAGACCACGGC
CTTACACCGGAGCAAGTCGTGGCCATTGCATCCCACGACGGTGGCAAACAGGCTCTTGAGACGGTTCAGA
GACTTCTCCCAGTTCTCTGTCAAGCCCACGGGCTGACTCCCGATCAAGTTGTAGCGATTGCGTCGAACAT
TGGAGGGAAACAAGCATTGGAGACTGTCCAACGGCTCCTTCCCGTGTTGTGTCAAGCCCACGGTTTGACG
CCTGCACAAGTGGTCGCCATCGCCTCCAATATTGGCGGTAAGCAGGCGCTGGAAACAGTACAGCGCCTGC
TGCCTGTACTGTGCCAGGATCATGGACTGACCCCAGACCAGGTAGTCGCAATCGCGTCGAACATTGGGGG
AAAGCAAGCCCTGGAAACCGTGCAAAGGTTGTTGCCGGTCCTTTGTCAAGACCACGGCCTTACACCGGAG
CAAGTCGTGGCCATTGCAAGCAACATCGGTGGCAAACAGGCTCTTGAGACGGTTCAGAGACTTCTCCCAG
TTCTCTGTCAAGCCCACGGGCTGACTCCCGATCAAGTTGTAGCGATTGCGAATAACAATGGAGGGAAACA
AGCATTGGAGACTGTCCAACGGCTCCTTCCCGTGTTGTGTCAAGCCCACGGTTTGACGCCTGCACAAGTG
GTCGCCATCGCCTCGAATGGCGGCGGTAAGCAGGCGCTGGAAACAGTACAGCGCCTGCTGCCTGTACTGT
GCCAGGATCATGGACTGACCCCAGACCAGGTAGTCGCAATCGCGAACAATAATGGGGGAAAGCAAGCCCT
GGAAACCGTGCAAAGGTTGTTGCCGGTCCTTTGTCAAGACCACGGCCTTACACCGGAGCAAGTCGTGGCC
ATTGCAAGCAACATCGGTGGCAAACAGGCTCTTGAGACGGTTCAGAGACTTCTCCCAGTTCTCTGTCAAG
CCCACGGGCTGACTCCCGATCAAGTTGTAGCGATTGCGTCGAACATTGGAGGGAAACAAGCATTGGAGAC
TGTCCAACGGCTCCTTCCCGTGTTGTGTCAAGCCCACGGTTTGACGCCTGCACAAGTGGTCGCCATCGCC
AACAACAACGGCGGTAAGCAGGCGCTGGAAACAGTACAGCGCCTGCTGCCTGTACTGTGCCAGGATCATG
GACTGACCCCAGACCAGGTAGTCGCAATCGCGTCGAACATTGGGGGAAAGCAAGCCCTGGAAACCGTGCA
AAGGTTGTTGCCGGTCCTTTGTCAAGACCACGGCCTTACACCGGAGCAAGTCGTGGCCATTGCATCCCAC
GACGGTGGCAAACAGGCTCTTGAGACGGTTCAGAGACTTCTCCCAGTTCTCTGTCAAGCCCACGGGCTGA
CTCCCGATCAAGTTGTAGCGATTGCGTCGAACATTGGAGGGAAACAAGCATTGGAGACTGTCCAACGGCT
CCTTCCCGTGTTGTGTCAAGCCCACGGTTTGACGCCTGCACAAGTGGTCGCCATCGCCAACAACAACGGC
GGTAAGCAGGCGCTGGAAACAGTACAGCGCCTGCTGCCTGTACTGTGCCAGGATCATGGACTGACACCCG
AACAGGTGGTCGCCATTGCTTCCCACGACGGAGGACGGCCAGCCTTGGAG
