>Addgene plasmid #47248 | TAL3529 | addgene partial sequence | sequence record 69098 | JDS-TALEN-F 5'-TAGGGGTCGGTAAACAGTGG-3'
GTGGCGGGTGAGCTTAGGGGGCCTCCGCTCCAGCTCGACACCGGGCAGCTGCTGAAGATCGCGAAGAGAG
GGGGAGTAACAGCGGTAGAGGCAGTGCACGCCTGGCGCAATGCGCTCACCGGGGCCCCCTTGAACCTGAC
CCCAGACCAGGTAGTCGCAATCGCGTCACATGACGGGGGAAAGCAAGCCCTGGAAACCGTGCAAAGGTTG
TTGCCGGTCCTTTGTCAAGACCACGGCCTTACACCGGAGCAAGTCGTGGCCATTGCATCCCACGACGGTG
GCAAACAGGCTCTTGAGACGGTTCAGAGACTTCTCCCAGTTCTCTGTCAAGCCCACGGGCTGACTCCCGA
TCAAGTTGTAGCGATTGCGTCGAACATTGGAGGGAAACAAGCATTGGAGACTGTCCAACGGCTCCTTCCC
GTGTTGTGTCAAGCCCACGGTTTGACGCCTGCACAAGTGGTCGCCATCGCCTCCAATATTGGCGGTAAGC
AGGCGCTGGAAACAGTACAGCGCCTGCTGCCTGTACTGTGCCAGGATCATGGACTGACCCCAGACCAGGT
AGTCGCAATCGCGTCGAACATTGGGGGAAAGCAAGCCCTGGAAACCGTGCAAAGGTTGTTGCCGGTCCTT
TGTCAAGACCACGGCCTTACACCGGAGCAAGTCGTGGCCATTGCAAGCAACATCGGTGGCAAACAGGCTC
TTGAGACGGTTCAGAGACTTCTCCCAGTTCTCTGTCAAGCCCACGGGCTGACTCCCGATCAAGTTGTAGC
GATTGCGAATAACAATGGAGGGAAACAAGCATTGGAGACTGTCCAACGGCTCCTTCCCGTGTTGTGTCAA
GCCCACGGTTTGACGCCTGCAC
