[The description below was written by a language model from this plasmid's Addgene catalogue record.]
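Description:
TAL3529 is a TALEN expression plasmid built on the JDS71 backbone (about 6.4 kb without insert), a mammalian expression vector that also carries a T7 promoter. It encodes the "right" monomer of a TALE nuclease pair directed against the zebrafish gene rpgrb (retinitis pigmentosa GTPase regulator b). The plasmid is maintained in E. coli as a high-copy construct under ampicillin selection. The record does not name the origin of replication, and no feature table is provided.

The insert, roughly 1.4 kb, is an engineered array of TAL effector repeats that specifies recognition of one half-site in rpgrb. Despite the gene name in the record, it is a synthetic DNA-binding domain rather than rpgrb coding sequence. It was cloned between BsmBI sites, which were destroyed in the process. This is consistent with seamless, in-frame placement of the array between backbone-encoded protein segments. The backbone supplies an N-terminal 3X FLAG tag for detection and a C-terminal wild-type FokI nuclease domain. The CMV promoter drives expression in mammalian cells. The T7 designation suggests that the coding sequence can also be transcribed in vitro to make mRNA, the usual route for delivery into zebrafish embryos. The use of a BGH reverse sequencing primer suggests a BGH polyadenylation region downstream of the coding sequence.

Because FokI cleaves only as a dimer, this construct is meant to be used with the matching "left" TALEN, which binds the adjacent half-site. Together the pair makes a targeted double-strand break whose error-prone repair can disrupt rpgrb. The plasmid belongs to a community set of zebrafish-targeting TALENs associated with work on targeted gene disruption in somatic zebrafish cells.
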