Addgene plasmid #47248: TAL3529
Depositing lab: Keith Joung. Depositing organization: Massachusetts General Hospital. Publication: Targeted gene disruption in somatic zebrafish cells using engineered TALENs. Sander JD, Cade L, Khayter C, Reyon D, Peterson RT, Joung JK, Yeh JR. Nat Biotechnol. 2011 Aug 5;29(8):697-8. doi: 10.1038/nbt.1934. PubMed 21822241.
Backbone
  Vector backbone: JDS71
  Backbone manufacturer: Addgene plasmid #32287
  Backbone size w/o insert (bp): 6447
  Vector type: Mammalian Expression ; T7
Growth in bacteria
  Bacterial resistance: Ampicillin, 100 μg/mL
  Growth temperature: 37°C
  Growth strain: XL1 Blue
  Copy number: High Copy
Gene/Insert
  Gene/Insert name: ZebrafishCommunity-retinitispigmentosaGTPaseregulatorb-right (alt names: retinitis pigmentosa GTPase regulator b; rpgrb)
  Species: D. rerio (zebrafish)
  Insert size (bp): 1430
  Entrez Gene: rpgrb
  Promoter: CMV
  Tag / fusion protein: 3X Flag (N terminal on backbone); WT FOKI (C terminal on backbone)
  Cloning method: Restriction Enzyme; 5′ cloning site BsmBI (destroyed during cloning); 3′ cloning site BsmBI (destroyed during cloning)
  Sequencing primers: 5′ CMV-F; 3′ BGH-rev
Terms and licenses: Academic/Nonprofit Terms; Industry Terms: Not Available to Industry
Depositor comments: Target binding site: TCCAAAAGTGAAGACAGC It is strongly recommended that users perform a diagnostic digest to verify this plasmid prior to use. For example, a double digest of the plasmid with BamHI and KpnI should result in two bands at 2.3kb and 5.8kb.
How to cite: TAL3529 was a gift from Keith Joung (Addgene plasmid # 47248 ; http://n2t.net/addgene:47248 ; RRID:Addgene_47248)
